>Addgene plasmid #87007 | jk107 | addgene full sequence | sequence record 173032 | Addgene NGS Result
ATTGACGGCGTAGTACACACTATTGAATCAAACAGCCGACCAATTGCACTACCATCACAATGGAGAAGCC
AGTAGTAAACGTAGACGTAGACCCCCAGAGTCCGTTTGTCGTGCAACTGCAAAAAAGCTTCCCGCAATTT
GAGGTAGTAGCACAGCAGGTCACTCCAAATGACCATGCTAATGCCAGAGCATTTTCGCATCTGGCCAGTA
AACTAATCGAGCTGGAGGTTCCTACCACAGCGACGATCTTGGACATAGGCAGCGCACCGGCTCGTAGAAT
GTTTTCCGAGCACCAGTATCATTGTGTCTGCCCCATGCGTAGTCCAGAAGACCCGGACCGCATGATGAAA
TACGCCAGTAAACTGGCGGAAAAAGCGTGCAAGATTACAAACAAGAACTTGCATGAGAAGATTAAGGATC
TCCGGACCGTACTTGATACGCCGGATGCTGAAACACCATCGCTCTGCTTTCACAACGATGTTACCTGCAA
CATGCGTGCCGAATATTCCGTCATGCAGGACGTGTATATCAACGCTCCCGGAACTATCTATCATCAGGCT
ATGAAAGGCGTGCGGACCCTGTACTGGATTGGCTTCGACACCACCCAGTTCATGTTCTCGGCTATGGCAG
GTTCGTACCCTGCGTACAACACCAACTGGGCCGACGAGAAAGTCCTTGAAGCGCGTAACATCGGACTTTG
CAGCACAAAGCTGAGTGAAGGTAGGACAGGAAAATTGTCGATAATGAGGAAGAAGGAGTTGAAGCCCGGG
TCGCGGGTTTATTTCTCCGTAGGATCGACACTTTATCCAGAACACAGAGCCAGCTTGCAGAGCTGGCATC
TTCCATCGGTGTTCCACTTGAATGGAAAGCAGTCGTACACTTGCCGCTGTGATACAGTGGTGAGTTGCGA
AGGCTACGTAGTGAAGAAAATCACCATCAGTCCCGGGATCACGGGAGAAACCGTGGGATACGCGGTTACA
CACAATAGCGAGGGCTTCTTGCTATGCAAAGTTACTGACACAGTAAAAGGAGAACGGGTATCGTTCCCTG
TGTGCACGTACATCCCGGCCACCATATGCGATCAGATGACTGGTATAATGGCCACGGATATATCACCTGA
CGATGCACAAAAACTTCTGGTTGGGCTCAACCAGCGAATTGTCATTAACGGTAGGACTAACAGGAACACC
AACACCATGCAAAATTACCTTCTGCCGATCATAGCACAAGGGTTCAGCAAATGGGCTAAGGAGCGCAAGG
ATGATCTTGATAACGAGAAAATGCTGGGTACTAGAGAACGCAAGCTTACGTATGGCTGCTTGTGGGCGTT
TCGCACTAAGAAAGTACATTCGTTTTATCGCCCACCTGGAACGCAGACCTGCGTAAAAGTCCCAGCCTCT
TTTAGCGCTTTTCCCATGTCGTCCGTATGGACGACCTCTTTGCCCATGTCGCTGAGGCAGAAATTGAAAC
TGGCATTGCAACCAAAGAAGGAGGAAAAACTGCTGCAGGTCTCGGAGGAATTAGTCATGGAGGCCAAGGC
TGCTTTTGAGGATGCTCAGGAGGAAGCCAGAGCGGAGAAGCTCCGAGAAGCACTTCCACCATTAGTGGCA
GACAAAGGCATCGAGGCAGCCGCAGAAGTTGTCTGCGAAGTGGAGGGGCTCCAGGCGGACATCGGAGCAG
CATTAGTTGAAACCCCGCGCGGTCACGTAAGGATAATACCTCAAGCAAATGACCGTATGATCGGACAGTA
TATCGTTGTCTCGCCAAACTCTGTGCTGAAGAATGCCAAACTCGCACCAGCGCACCCGCTAGCAGATCAG
GTTAAGATCATAACACACTCCGGAAGATCAGGAAGGTACGCGGTCGAACCATACGACGCTAAAGTACTGA
TGCCAGCAGGAGGTGCCGTACCATGGCCAGAATTCCTAGCACTGAGTGAGAGCGCCACGTTAGTGTACAA
CGAAAGAGAGTTTGTGAACCGCAAACTATACCACATTGCCATGCATGGCCCCGCCAAGAATACAGAAGAG
GAGCAGTACAAGGTTACAAAGGCAGAGCTTGCAGAAACAGAGTACGTGTTTGACGTGGACAAGAAGCGTT
GCGTTAAGAAGGAAGAAGCCTCAGGTCTGGTCCTCTCGGGAGAACTGACCAACCCTCCCTATCATGAGCT
AGCTCTGGAGGGACTGAAGACCCGACCTGCGGTCCCGTACAAGGTCGAAACAATAGGAGTGATAGGCACA
CCGGGGTCGGGCAAGTCAGCTATTATCAAGTCAACTGTCACGGCACGAGATCTTGTTACCAGCGGAAAGA
AAGAAAATTGTCGCGAAATTGAGGCCGACGTGCTAAGACTGAGGGGTATGCAGATTACGTCGAAGACAGT
AGATTCGGTTATGCTCAACGGATGCCACAAAGCCGTAGAAGTGCTGTACGTTGACGAAGCGTTCGCGTGC
CACGCAGGAGCACTACTTGCCTTGATTGCTATCGTCAGGCCCCGCAAGAAGGTAGTACTATGCGGAGACC
CCATGCAATGCGGATTCTTCAACATGATGCAACTAAAGGTACATTTCAATCACCCTGAAAAAGACATATG
CACCAAGACATTCTACAAGTATATCTCCCGGCGTTGCACACAGCCAGTTACAGCTATTGTATCGACACTG
CATTACGATGGAAAGATGAAAACCACGAACCCGTGCAAGAAGAACATTGAAATCGATATTACAGGGGCCA
CAAAGCCGAAGCCAGGGGATATCATCCTGACATGTTTCCGCGGGTGGGTTAAGCAATTGCAAATCGACTA
TCCCGGACATGAAGTAATGACAGCCGCGGCCTCACAAGGGCTAACCAGAAAAGGAGTGTATGCCGTCCGG
CAAAAAGTCAATGAAAACCCACTGTACGCGATCACATCAGAGCATGTGAACGTGTTGCTCACCCGCACTG
AGGACAGGCTAGTGTGGAAAACCTTGCAGGGCGACCCATGGATTAAGCAGCCCACTAACATACCTAAAGG
AAACTTTCAGGCTACTATAGAGGACTGGGAAGCTGAACACAAGGGAATAATTGCTGCAATAAACAGCCCC
ACTCCCCGTGCCAATCCGTTCAGCTGCAAGACCAACGTTTGCTGGGCGAAAGCATTGGAACCGATACTAG
CCACGGCCGGTATCGTACTTACCGGTTGCCAGTGGAGCGAACTGTTCCCACAGTTTGCGGATGACAAACC
ACATTCGGCCATTTACGCCTTAGACGTAATTTGCATTAAGTTTTTCGGCATGGACTTGACAAGCGGACTG
TTTTCTAAACAGAGCATCCCACTAACGTACCATCCCGCCGATTCAGCGAGGCCGGTAGCTCATTGGGACA
ACAGCCCAGGAACCCGCAAGTATGGGTACGATCACGCCATTGCCGCCGAACTCTCCCGTAGATTTCCGGT
GTTCCAGCTAGCTGGGAAGGGCACACAACTTGATTTGCAGACGGGGAGAACCAGAGTTATCTCTGCACAG
CATAACCTGGTCCCGGTGAACCGCAATCTTCCTCACGCCTTAGTCCCCGAGTACAAGGAGAAGCAACCCG
GCCCGGTCAAAAAATTCTTGAACCAGTTCAAACACCACTCAGTACTTGTGGTATCAGAGGAAAAAATTGA
AGCTCCCCGTAAGAGAATCGAATGGATCGCCCCGATTGGCATAGCCGGTGCAGATAAGAACTACAACCTG
GCTTTCGGGTTTCCGCCGCAGGCACGGTACGACCTGGTGTTCATCAACATTGGAACTAAATACAGAAACC
ACCACTTTCAGCAGTGCGAAGACCATGCGGCGACCTTAAAAACCCTTTCGCGTTCGGCCCTGAATTGCCT
TAACCCAGGAGGCACCCTCGTGGTGAAGTCCTATGGCTACGCCGACCGCAACAGTGAGGACGTAGTCACC
GCTCTTGCCAGAAAGTTTGTCAGGGTGTCTGCAGCGAGACCAGATTGTGTCTCAAGCAATACAGAAATGT
ACCTGATTTTCCGACAACTAGACAACAGCCGTACACGGCAATTCACCCCGCACCATCTGAATTGCGTGAT
TTCGTCCGTGTATGAGGGTACAAGAGATGGAGTTGGAGCCGCGCCGTCATACCGCACCAAAAGGGAGAAT
ATTGCTGACTGTCAAGAGGAAGCAGTTGTCAACGCAGCCAATCCGCTGGGTAGACCAGGCGAAGGAGTCT
GCCGTGCCATCTATAAACGTTGGCCGACCAGTTTTACCGATTCAGCCACGGAGACAGGCACCGCAAGAAT
GACTGTGTGCCTAGGAAAGAAAGTGATCCACGCGGTCGGCCCTGATTTCCGGAAGCACCCAGAAGCAGAA
GCCTTGAAATTGCTACAAAACGCCTACCATGCAGTGGCAGACTTAGTAAATGAACATAACATCAAGTCTG
TCGCCATTCCACTGCTATCTACAGGCATTTACGCAGCCGGAAAAGACCGCCTTGAAGTATCACTTAACTG
CTTGACAACCGCGCTAGACAGAACTGACGCGGACGTAACCATCTATTGCCTGGATAAGAAGTGGAAGGAA
AGAATCGACGCGGCACTCCAACTTAAGGAGTCTGTAACAGAGCTGAAGGATGAAGATATGGAGATCGACG
ATGAGTTAGTATGGATTCATCCAGACAGTTGCTTGAAGGGAAGAAAGGGATTCAGTACTACAAAAGGAAA
ATTGTATTCGTACTTCGAAGGCACCAAATTCCATCAAGCAGCAAAAGACATGGCGGAGATAAAGGTCCTG
TTCCCTAATGACCAGGAAAGTAATGAACAACTGTGTGCCTACATATTGGGTGAGACCATGGAAGCAATCC
GCGAAAAGTGCCCGGTCGACCATAACCCGTCGTCTAGCCCGCCCAAAACGTTGCCGTGCCTTTGCATGTA
TGCCATGACGCCAGAAAGGGTCCACAGACTTAGAAGCAATAACGTCAAAGAAGTTACAGTATGCTCCTCC
ACCCCCCTTCCTAAGCACAAAATTAAGAATGTTCAGAAGGTTCAGTGCACGAAAGTAGTCCTGTTTAATC
CGCACACTCCCGCATTCGTTCCCGCCCGTAAGTACATAGAAGTGCCAGAACAGCCTACCGCTCCTCCTGC
ACAGGCCGAGGAGGCCCCCGAAGTTGTAGCGACACCGTCACCATCTACAGCTGATAACACCTCGCTTGAT
GTCACAGACATCTCACTGGATATGGATGACAGTAGCGAAGGCTCACTTTTTTCGAGCTTTAGCGGATCGG
ACAACTCTATTACTAGTATGGACAGTTGGTCGTCAGGACCTAGTTCACTAGAGATAGTAGACCGAAGGCA
GGTGGTGGTGGCTGACGTTCATGCCGTCCAAGAGCCTGCCCCTATTCCACCGCCAAGGCTAAAGAAGATG
GCCCGCCTGGCAGCGGCAAGAAAAGAGCCCACTCCACCGGCAAGCAATAGCTCTGAGTCCCTCCACCTCT
CTTTTGGTGGGGTATCCATGTCCCTCGGATCAATTTTCGACGGAGAGACGGCCCGCCAGGCAGCGGTACA
ACCCCTGGCAACAGGCCCCACGGATGTGCCTATGTCTTTCGGATCGTTTTCCGACGGAGAGATTGATGAG
CTGAGCCGCAGAGTAACTGAGTCCGAACCCGTCCTGTTTGGATCATTTGAACCGGGCGAAGTGAACTCAA
TTATATCGTCCCGATCAGCCGTATCTTTTCCACTACGCAAGCAGAGACGTAGACGCAGGAGCAGGAGGAC
TGAATACTGACTAACCGGGGTAGGTGGGTACATATTTTCGACGGACACAGGCCCTGGGCACTTGCAAAAG
AAGTCCGTTCTGCAGAACCAGCTTACAGAACCGACCTTGGAGCGCAATGTCCTGGAAAGAATTCATGCCC
CGGTGCTCGACACGTCGAAAGAGGAACAACTCAAACTCAGGTACCAGATGATGCCCACCGAAGCCAACAA
AAGTAGGTACCAGTCTCGTAAAGTAGAAAATCAGAAAGCCATAACCACTGAGCGACTACTGTCAGGACTA
CGACTGTATAACTCTGCCACAGATCAGCCAGAATGCTATAAGATCACCTATCCGAAACCATTGTACTCCA
GTAGCGTACCGGCGAACTACTCCGATCCACAGTTCGCTGTAGCTGTCTGTAACAACTATCTGCATGAGAA
CTATCCGACAGTAGCATCTTATCAGATTACTGACGAGTACGATGCTTACTTGGATATGGTAGACGGGACA
GTCGCCTGCCTGGATACTGCAACCTTCTGCCCCGCTAAGCTTAGAAGTTACCCGAAAAAACATGAGTATA
GAGCCCCGAATATCCGCAGTGCGGTTCCATCAGCGATGCAGAACACGCTACAAAATGTGCTCATTGCCGC
AACTAAAAGAAATTGCAACGTCACGCAGATGCGTGAACTGCCAACACTGGACTCAGCGACATTCAATGTC
GAATGCTTTCGAAAATATGCATGTAATGACGAGTATTGGGAGGAGTTCGCTCGGAAGCCAATTAGGATTA
CCACTGAGTTTGTCACCGCATATGTAGCTAGACTGAAAGGCCCTAAGGCCGCCGCACTATTTGCAAAGAC
GTATAATTTGGTCCCATTGCAAGAAGTGCCTATGGATAGATTCGTCATGGACATGAAAAGAGACGTGAAA
GTTACACCAGGCACGAAACACACAGAAGAAAGACCGAAAGTACAAGTGATACAAGCCGCAGAACCCCTGG
CGACTGCTTACTTATGCGGGATTCACCGGGAATTAGTGCGTAGGCTTACGGCCGTCTTGCTTCCAAACAT
TCACACGCTTTTTGACATGTCGGCGGAGGATTTTGATGCAATCATAGCAGAACACTTCAAGCAAGGCGAC
CCGGTACTGGAGACGGATATCGCATCATTCGACAAAAGCCAAGACGACGCTATGGCGTTAACCGGTCTGA
TGATCTTGGAGGACCTGGGTGTGGATCAACCACTACTCGACTTGATCGAGTGCGCCTTTGGAGAAATATC
ATCCACCCATCTACCTACGGGTACTCGTTTTAAATTCGGGGCGATGATGAAATCCGGAATGTTCCTCACA
CTTTTTGTCAACACAGTTTTGAATGTCGTTATCGCCAGCAGAGTACTAGAAGAGCGGCTTAAAACGTCCA
GATGTGCAGCGTTCATTGGCGACGACAACATCATACATGGAGTAGTATCTGACAAAGAAATGGCTGAGAG
GTGCGCCACCTGGCTCAACATGGAGGTTAAGATCATCGACGCAGTCATCGGTGAGAGACCACCTTACTTC
TGCGGCGGATTTATCTTGCAAGATTCGGTTACTTCCACAGCGTGCCGCGTGGCGGATCCCCTGAAAAGGC
TGTTTAAGTTGGGTAAACCGCTCCCAGCCGACGACGAGCAAGACGAAGACAGAAGACGCGCTCTGCTAGA
TGAAACAAAGGCGTGGTTTAGAGTAGGTATAACAGGCACTTTAGCAGTGGCCGTGACGACCCGGTATGAG
GTAGACAATATTACACCTGTCCTACTGGCATTGAGAACTTTTGCCCAGAGCAAAAGAGCATTCCAAGCCA
TCAGAGGGGAAATTAAAGCATCTCTACGGTGGTCCTAAATAGTCAGCATAGTACATTTCATCTGACTAAT
ACCACAACACCACCACCTCTAGAGCCACCATGGCACTTCCCAGATGCATGTGGCCAAATTATGTTTGGAG
AGCTATGATGGCATGTGTGGTCCACAGGGGATCCGGTGCCCCATTGACTCTCTGCTTGTTGGGATGTTTG
CTACAGACTTTTCACGTACTCTCTCAAAAGTATCCATACGACGTTCCGGACTACGCAGAATTCATGGACA
AAGACTGCGAAATGAAGCGCACCACCCTGGATAGCCCTCTGGGCAAGCTGGAACTGTCTGGGTGCGAACA
GGGCCTGCACCGTATCATCTTCCTGGGCAAAGGAACATCTGCCGCCGACGCCGTGGAAGTGCCTGCCCCA
GCCGCCGTGCTGGGCGGACCAGAGCCACTGATGCAGGCCACCGCCTGGCTCAACGCCTACTTTCACCAGC
CTGAGGCCATCGAGGAGTTCCCTGTGCCAGCCCTGCACCACCCAGTGTTCCAGCAGGAGAGCTTTACCCG
CCAGGTGCTGTGGAAACTGCTGAAAGTGGTGAAGTTCGGAGAGGTCATCAGCTACAGCCACCTGGCCGCC
CTGGCCGGCAATCCCGCCGCCACCGCCGCCGTGAAAACCGCCCTGAGCGGAAATCCCGTGCCCATTCTGA
TCCCCTGCCACCGGGTGGTGCAGGGCGACCTGGACGTGGGGGGCTACGAGGGCGGGCTCGCCGTGAAAGA
GTGGCTGCTGGCCCACGAGGGCCACAGACTGGGCAAGCCTGGGCTGGGTGTCGACTTGGATGATGTAGAC
CCATTGGTTACTACTAACTTTGGCAAGATTAGGGGAATTAAGAAAGAACTCAATAATGAAATTTTGGGTC
CTGTCATTCAGTTTCTTGGGGTTCCATATGCCGCTCCACCAACAGGAGAACATCGTTTCCAGCCTCCAGA
ACCACCATCTCCCTGGTCTGACATCCGGAACGCCACTCAGTTTGCTCCTGTATGTCCCCAGAATATCATT
GATGGCAGATTGCCTGAAGTTATGCTTCCTGTGTGGTTCACTAATAACTTGGATGTGGTTTCATCATACG
TCCAAGACCAGAGTGAAGACTGTCTATACTTAAACATCTATGTCCCAACTGAAGATGGTCCCCTTACAAA
GAAACACACAGATGATTTAGGTGATAATGACGGTGCTGAAGATGAAGATATTCGGGACAGTGGGGGTCCC
AAACCAGTGATGGTGTACATCCATGGCGGCTCTTACATGGAAGGTACTGGAAATCTGTATGATGGGAGTG
TCTTGGCAAGCTATGGCAATGTGATCGTCATCACAGTCAACTATCGGCTTGGGGTACTTGGCTTCTTGAG
CACAGGGGATCAGGCTGCCAAAGGAAACTACGGGCTCCTTGACCTCATCCAGGCCCTAAGATGGACCAGC
GAGAACATTGGGTTCTTTGGTGGTGACCCCTTGCGAATCACTGTGTTTGGATCAGGCGCTGGGGGTTCAT
GTGTCAACCTGCTGACTTTATCCCATTATTCTGAAGGTAACCGTTGGAGCAATTCAACCAAAGGACTTTT
TCAACGAGCAATAGCTCAGAGTGGAACAGCCCTTTCCAGCTGGGCTGTTAGTTTCCAGCCTGCAAAATAC
GCTAGAATTCTGGCCACAAAAGTTGGCTGCAATGTTTCAGATACAGTAGAGTTAGTAGAATGCCTGCAGA
AGAAGCCTTACAAAGAACTTGTTGATCAAGATGTTCAACCAGCCCGATACCACATAGCCTTTGGACCTGT
GATCGATGGTGATGTAATACCAGATGACCCTCAGATACTGATGGAACAAGGAGAGTTCCTCAACTATGAT
ATAATGTTGGGAGTTAACCAAGGGGAAGGGTTGAAGTTTGTCGAAAATATAGTAGATAGTGATGATGGTG
TATCAGCCAGTGATTTCGACTTTGCTGTTTCTAATTTTGTTGATAATTTATATGGATATCCTGAAGGCAA
AGATGTTTTGAGAGAAACCATTAAATTCATGTATACTGACTGGGCTGATCGCCATAATCCTGAAACTAGA
AGGAAGACATTGTTGGCTTTGTTTACGGACCATCAATGGGTAGCACCTGCTGTGGCCACAGCAGACCTTC
ACTCGAACTTTGGCTCACCTACATACTTCTATGCCTTTTATCATCATTGCCAAACAGATCAAGTTCCAGC
TTGGGCTGATGCAGCTCATGGGGATGAGGTTCCCTATGTGTTGGGAATCCCCATGATTGGCCCTACAGAG
TTATTTCCTTGCAATTTCTCCAAGAATGATGTGATGTTGAGTGCAGTAGTAATGACATACTGGACGAATT
TTGCTAAAACTGGTGACCCAAATCAACCAGTTCCTCAAGACACAAAATTCATCCATACCAAACCCAACCG
CTTTGAAGAAGTAGCATGGACCAGATATTCCCAGAAAGACCAGCTTTATCTCCATATTGGATTAAAACCG
AGAGTTAAAGAGCATTACAGAGCCAATAAGGTAAATCTCTGGCTGGAGCTGGTACCTCATCTGCATAATC
TCAATGACATTTCTCAGTATACCTCGACAACAACTAAAGTGCCATCCACGGACATCACTCTCAGACCTAC
AAGGAAGAATTCCACACCAGTCACATCAGCCTTTCCCACTGCCAAACAGGATGATCCCAAGCAACAACCA
AGCCCCTTCTCGGTGGATCAGAGGGACTACTCCACAGAGCTAAGTGTCACTATCGCAGTGGGGGCCTCTC
TGCTGTTTCTCAACATCTTGGCTTTTGCAGCCCTGTACTACAAGAAGGATAAGAGGAGACATGATGTCCA
CCGGAGGTGCAGCCCTCAGCGCACGACCACCAACGACCTAACCCATGCTCCAGAAGAGGAAATTATGTCT
CTCCAAATGAAGCACACTGACTTGGATCACGAGTGTGAGTCCATCCATCCACATGAGGTGGTTCTTCGGA
CCAGCGCTCCACCGCTCGACGGAGCCGGAGCTGGCGCTGGAGCTGGAGCCGGAGCTGGCGGGCTAGCCAC
CATGGACGCACAAACACGACGACGTGAGCGTCGCGCTGAGAAACAAGCTCAATGGAAAGCTGCAAACCTC
GAGCCACCGCTCGACGGAGCCGGAGCTGGCGCTGGAGCTGGAGCCGGAGCTGGCGGTCTAGCCACCCCAC
CGAGCGCTGCCTGTCCCCCAGATTATACTCTAGCTATGAGGAGGTCACCTGATGATATTCCACTAATGAC
ACCTAACACCATCACAATGATTCCCAACACTATACCAGGGATTCAGCCCTTACATACATTCAACACATTT
ACTGGAGGACAGAATAATACACTGCCCCATCCCCACCCACACCCCCATTCACATTCAACAACCAGGGTAT
AGGCATGCAGGCCTTAAAGCATCTCTACGGTGGTCCTAAATAGTCAGCATAGTACATTTCATCTGACTAA
TACCACAACACCACCACCTCTAGTAGAGGCGCGCTGGTCGGTACGGTAACGGAGAGTCCGTCCCCTCTTA
TCCTCGGCGTTGTGTGTCAAATGGCGTAGATCTGGATTGACTCTATGACGGTATCTGCTGATCGGTAGGG
AGACCGAGAATCTATCGGGCTAACGCGTATGCTAGCGGCCGCACTAATCTAGGCCACCATGGTGAGCAAG
GGCGAGGAGGATAACATGGCCATCATCAAGGAGTTCATGCGCTTCAAGGTGCACATGGAGGGCTCCGTGA
ACGGCCACGAGTTCGAGATCGAGGGCGAGGGCGAGGGCCGCCCCTACGAGGGCACCCAGACCGCCAAGCT
GAAGGTGACCAAGGGTGGCCCCCTGCCCTTCGCCTGGGACATCCTGTCCCCTCAGTTCATGTACGGCTCC
AAGGCCTACGTGAAGCACCCCGCCGACATCCCCGACTACTTGAAGCTGTCCTTCCCCGAGGGCTTCAAGT
GGGAGCGCGTGATGAACTTCGAGGACGGCGGCGTGGTGACCGTGACCCAGGACTCCTCCCTGCAGGACGG
CGAGTTCATCTACAAGGTGAAGCTGCGCGGCACCAACTTCCCCTCCGACGGCCCCGTAATGCAGAAGAAG
ACCATGGGCTGGGAGGCCTCCTCCGAGCGGATGTACCCCGAGGACGGCGCCCTGAAGGGCGAGATCAAGC
AGAGGCTGAAGCTGAAGGACGGCGGCCACTACGACGCTGAGGTCAAGACCACCTACAAGGCCAAGAAGCC
CGTGCAGCTGCCCGGCGCCTACAACGTCAACATCAAGTTGGACATCACCTCCCACAACGAGGACTACACC
ATCGTGGAACAGTACGAACGCGCCGAGGGCCGCCACTCCACCGGCGGCATGGACGAGCTGTACAAGTCTT
AGGGGCCCTACCTAATTGCCGTCGTGAGGTACGACCACCGCTAGCTGTACAGCCCTGAAAAAGGGCTCGA
GCCCTGAAAAAGGGCAATTGCCCTGAAAAAGGGCGTCGACGCCCTGAAAAAGGGCGGAATTCATGTCCAA
TTTACTGACTGTACACCAAAATTTGCCTGCGGGCCCAATGATCCGACCAGCAAAACTCGATGTACTTCCG
AGGAACTGATGTGCATAATGCATCAGGCTGGTACATTAGATCCCCGCTTACCGCGGGCAATATAGCAACA
CTAAAAACTCGATGTACTTCCGAGGAAGCGCAGTGCATAATGTTGCGCAGTGTTGCCACATAACCACTAT
ATTAACCATTTATTTAGCGGACGCCAAAAACTCAATGTATTTTTGAGGAAGCGTGGTGCATAATGCCACG
CAGGTTTTGCATAATTTTTTTTTTTTTTTTTATTAATCAACAAAATTTTGTTTTTAACATTTCAAAAAAA
AAAAAAAAAAAAAAAAAAAAAAAAAAAGGGGAATTCCTCGATAATTAAGCTTGACGTCCCACGGGAAGAT
CGAGAACCTCCCGCATCTCACAACCTACATAATCTAGGCCGGCCGCTTAATTAATCGAGGGGAATTAATT
CTTGAAGACGAAAGGGCCAGGTGGCACTTTTCGGGGAAATGTGCGCGGAACCCCTATTTGTTTATTTTTC
TAAATACATTCAAATATGTATCCGCTCATGAGACAATAACCCTGATAAATGCTTCAATAATATTGAAAAA
GGAAGAGTATGAGTATTCAACATTTCCGTGTCGCCCTTATTCCCTTTTTTGCGGCATTTTGCCTTCCTGT
TTTTGCTCACCCAGAAACGCTGGTGAAAGTAAAAGATGCTGAAGATCAGTTGGGTGCACGAGTGGGTTAC
ATCGAACTGGATCTCAACAGCGGTAAGATCCTTGAGAGTTTTCGCCCCGAAGAACGTTTTCCAATGATGA
GCACTTTTAAAGTTCTGCTATGTGGCGCGGTATTATCCCGTGTTGACGCCGGGCAAGAGCAACTCGGTCG
CCGCATACACTATTCTCAGAATGACTTGGTTGAGTACTCACCAGTCACAGAAAAGCATCTTACGGATGGC
ATGACAGTAAGAGAATTATGCAGTGCTGCCATAACCATGAGTGATAACACTGCGGCCAACTTACTTCTGA
CAACGATCGGAGGACCGAAGGAGCTAACCGCTTTTTTGCACAACATGGGGGATCATGTAACTCGCCTTGA
TCGTTGGGAACCGGAGCTGAATGAAGCCATACCAAACGACGAGCGTGACACCACGATGCCTGTAGCAATG
GCAACAACGTTGCGCAAACTATTAACTGGCGAACTACTTACTCTAGCTTCCCGGCAACAATTAATAGACT
GGATGGAGGCGGATAAAGTTGCAGGACCACTTCTGCGCTCGGCCCTTCCGGCTGGCTGGTTTATTGCTGA
TAAATCTGGAGCCGGTGAGCGTGGGTCTCGCGGTATCATTGCAGCACTGGGGCCAGATGGTAAGCCCTCC
CGTATCGTAGTTATCTACACGACGGGGAGTCAGGCAACTATGGATGAACGAAATAGACAGATCGCTGAGA
TAGGTGCCTCACTGATTAAGCATTGGTAACTGTCAGACCAAGTTTACTCATATATACTTTAGATTGATTT
AAAACTTCATTTTTAATTTAAAAGGATCTAGGTGAAGATCCTTTTTGATAATCTCATGACCAAAATCCCT
TAACGTGAGTTTTCGTTCCACTGAGCGTCAGACCCCGTAGAAAAGATCAAAGGATCTTCTTGAGATCCTT
TTTTTCTGCGCGTAATCTGCTGCTTGCAAACAAAAAAACCACCGCTACCAGCGGTGGTTTGTTTGCCGGA
TCAAGAGCTACCAACTCTTTTTCCGAAGGTAACTGGCTTCAGCAGAGCGCAGATACCAAATACTGTCCTT
CTAGTGTAGCCGTAGTTAGGCCACCACTTCAAGAACTCTGTAGCACCGCCTACATACCTCGCTCTGCTAA
TCCTGTTACCAGTGGCTGCTGCCAGTGGCGATAAGTCGTGTCTTACCGGGTTGGACTCAAGACGATAGTT
ACCGGATAAGGCGCAGCGGTCGGGCTGAACGGGGGGTTCGTGCACACAGCCCAGCTTGGAGCGAACGACC
TACACCGAACTGAGATACCTACAGCGTGAGCATTGAGAAAGCGCCACGCTTCCCGAAGGGAGAAAGGCGG
ACAGGTATCCGGTAAGCGGCAGGGTCGGAACAGGAGAGCGCACGAGGGAGCTTCCAGGGGGAAACGCCTG
GTATCTTTATAGTCCTGTCGGGTTTCGCCACCTCTGACTTGAGCGTCGATTTTTGTGATGCTCGTCAGGG
GGGCGGAGCCTATGGAAAAACGCCAGCAACGCGAGCTCGTATGGACATATTGTCGTTAGAACGCGGCTAC
AATTAATACATAACCTTATGTATCATACACATACGATTTAGGGGACACTATAG
Features (pLannotate 1.2.2; 8 found; start..end, strand, type, name):
     60..7577    +  CDS            POLN_SINDV: Experimental evidence at protein level: Swiss-Prot protein existence level 1. [RNA-directed RNA polymerase nsP4]: RNA dependent RNA polymerase (PubMed:8107248, PubMed:7517863, PubMed:19036396). Replicates genomic and antigenomic RNA by recognizing replications specific signals. The early replication complex formed by the polyprotein P123 and nsP4 synthesizes minus-strand RNAs (PubMed:8107248, PubMed:7517863, PubMed:2529379). The late replication complex composed of fully processed nsP1-nsP4 is responsible for the production of genomic and subgenomic plus-strand RNAs (PubMed:8107248, PubMed:751
   7834..8379    +  CDS            SNAP-tag®: human O6-alkylguanine-DNA-alkyltransferase variant that forms covalent bonds with benzylguanine derivatives fast-reacting variant, optimized for mammalian expression
   8401..10989   +  CDS            Nlgn3: NLGN3_RAT - Experimental evidence at protein level: Swiss-Prot protein existence level 1. Cell surface protein involved in cell-cell-interactions via its interactions with neurexin family members. Plays a role in synapse function and synaptic signal transmission, and probably mediates its effects by recruiting and clustering other synaptic proteins. May promote the initial formation of synapses, but is not essential for this. May also play a role in glia-glia or glia-neuron interactions in the developing peripheral nervous system. From Rattus norvegicus (Rat).
  11259..11966   +  CDS            mCherry: mCherry is a basic (constitutively fluorescent) red fluorescent protein published in 2004, derived from Discosoma sp.. It is reported to be a very rapidly-maturing monomer with low acid sensitivity.
  12103..12140   +  CDS            Cre (fragment): site-specific recombinase Cre is a site-specific recombinase from bacteriophage P1. Recombination occurs at loxP sequences.
  12644..12748   +  promoter       AmpR promoter: bla
  12749..13609   +  CDS            AmpR: β-lactamase; bla; confers resistance to ampicillin, carbenicillin, and related antibiotics
  13780..14368   +  rep_origin     ori: high-copy-number ColE1/pMB1/pBR322/pUC origin of replication
