[The description below was written by a language model from this plasmid's Addgene catalogue record and pLannotate feature annotations shown in this document.]
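Description:
jk107 is a Sindbis virus genomic plasmid built on the pSinEGdsp backbone, made to express one of the protein components of the SYNseq barcode-based connectivity mapping system in cultured cells. The 14.5 kb plasmid is maintained in E. coli through a high-copy ColE1/pUC-type origin and selected with ampicillin via a bla promoter and β-lactamase cassette. Most of the viral portion is the Sindbis nonstructural polyprotein reading frame (nsP1–nsP4), which encodes the RNA-dependent RNA polymerase complex that copies the genomic RNA and produces subgenomic plus-strand transcripts. No structural protein genes are annotated, which fits a replicon-style design in which the payload takes their place. The automated feature table does not mark the subgenomic promoters or any promoter used to generate the viral RNA, so these are not stated in the record.

Two inserts lie downstream of the replicase. The first, SNAP-Nlg1AB-1xλN(i), begins with a SNAP-tag, an alkyltransferase variant that bonds covalently to benzylguanine derivatives, followed by a neuroligin coding sequence. The catalogue gives this as mouse neuroligin-1 (AB form), whereas the annotation tool matched it to rat neuroligin-3, most likely a homology-based call rather than a true difference. The λN element in the insert name refers to the phage λ N peptide, an RNA-binding domain, which is not separately annotated. It would presumably tether barcode RNA to this synaptic protein, though the record does not spell this out. The second insert is mCherry, a monomeric red fluorescent protein that marks expressing cells. A very short hit annotated as a Cre fragment after mCherry is probably incidental. The stated use is cell culture expression of SYNseq components.
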