Addgene plasmid #87007: jk107
Purpose: plasmid for cell culture expression of SYNseq components
Depositing lab: Anthony Zador. Publication: Using high-throughput barcode sequencing to efficiently map connectomes. Peikon ID, Kebschull JM, Vagin VV, Ravens DI, Sun YC, Brouzes E, Correa IR Jr, Bressan D, Zador AM. Nucleic Acids Res. 2017 Jul 7;45(12):e115. doi: 10.1093/nar/gkx292. PubMed 28449067.
Backbone
  Vector backbone: pSinEGdsp
  Vector type: Mammalian Expression, Synthetic Biology ; SIndbis virus genomic plasmid
Growth in bacteria
  Bacterial resistance: Ampicillin, 100 μg/mL
  Growth temperature: 37°C
  Growth strain: DH5alpha
  Copy number: Unknown
Gene/Insert 1
  Gene/Insert name: SNAP-Nlg1AB-1xλN(i)
  Species: M. musculus (mouse)
  Cloning method: Gibson Cloning
  Sequencing primers: 5′ unknown
Gene/Insert 2
  Gene/Insert name: mCherry
Terms and licenses: Academic/Nonprofit Terms; Industry Terms: Not Available to Industry
How to cite: jk107 was a gift from Anthony Zador (Addgene plasmid # 87007 ; http://n2t.net/addgene:87007 ; RRID:Addgene_87007)
